>Addgene plasmid #238164 | pRCA360 - pBA904 Puro-T2A-GFP | addgene full sequence | sequence record 474467 | Addgene NGS Result
GTTTGCAAGCAGCAGATTACGCGCAGAAAAAAAGGATCTCAAGAAGATCCTTTGATCTTTTCTACGGGGT
CTGACGCTCAGTGGAACGAAAACTCACGTTAAGGGATTTTGGTCATGAGATTATCAAAAAGGATCTTCAC
CTAGATCCTTTTAAATTAAAAATGAAGTTTTAAATCAATCTAAAGTATATATGAGTAAACTTGGTCTGAC
AGTTACCAATGCTTAATCAGTGAGGCACCTATCTCAGCGATCTGTCTATTTCGTTCATCCATAGTTGCCT
GACTCCCCGTCGTGTAGATAACTACGATACGGGAGGGCTTACCATCTGGCCCCAGTGCTGCAATGATACC
GCGAGACCCACGCTCACCGGCTCCAGATTTATCAGCAATAAACCAGCCAGCCGGAAGGGCCGAGCGCAGA
AGTGGTCCTGCAACTTTATCCGCCTCCATCCAGTCTATTAATTGTTGCCGGGAAGCTAGAGTAAGTAGTT
CGCCAGTTAATAGTTTGCGCAACGTTGTTGCCATTGCTACAGGCATCGTGGTGTCACGCTCGTCGTTTGG
TATGGCTTCATTCAGCTCCGGTTCCCAACGATCAAGGCGAGTTACATGATCCCCCATGTTGTGCAAAAAA
GCGGTTAGCTCCTTCGGTCCTCCGATCGTTGTCAGAAGTAAGTTGGCCGCAGTGTTATCACTCATGGTTA
TGGCAGCACTGCATAATTCTCTTACTGTCATGCCATCCGTAAGATGCTTTTCTGTGACTGGTGAGTACTC
AACCAAGTCATTCTGAGAATAGTGTATGCGGCGACCGAGTTGCTCTTGCCCGGCGTCAATACGGGATAAT
ACCGCGCCACATAGCAGAACTTTAAAAGTGCTCATCATTGGAAAACGTTCTTCGGGGCGAAAACTCTCAA
GGATCTTACCGCTGTTGAGATCCAGTTCGATGTAACCCACTCGTGCACCCAACTGATCTTCAGCATCTTT
TACTTTCACCAGCGTTTCTGGGTGAGCAAAAACAGGAAGGCAAAATGCCGCAAAAAAGGGAATAAGGGCG
ACACGGAAATGTTGAATACTCATACTCTTCCTTTTTCAATATTATTGAAGCATTTATCAGGGTTATTGTC
TCATGAGCGGATACATATTTGAATGTATTTAGAAAAATAAACAAATAGGGGTTCCGCGCACATTTCCCCG
AAAAGTGCCACCTGACGTCGACGGATCGGGAGATCTCCCGATCCCCTATGGTGCACTCTCAGTACAATCT
GCTCTGATGCCGCATAGTTAAGCCAGTATCTGCTCCCTGCTTGTGTGTTGGAGGTCGCTGAGTAGTGCGC
GAGCAAAATTTAAGCTACAACAAGGCAAGGCTTGACCGACAATTGCATGAAGAATCTGCTTAGGGTTAGG
CGTTTTGCGCTGCTTCGCGATGTACGGGCCAGATATACGCGTTGACATTGATTATTGACTAGTTATTAAT
AGTAATCAATTACGGGGTCATTAGTTCATAGCCCATATATGGAGTTCCGCGTTACATAACTTACGGTAAA
TGGCCCGCCTGGCTGACCGCCCAACGACCCCCGCCCATTGACGTCAATAATGACGTATGTTCCCATAGTA
ACGCCAATAGGGACTTTCCATTGACGTCAATGGGTGGAGTATTTACGGTAAACTGCCCACTTGGCAGTAC
ATCAAGTGTATCATATGCCAAGTACGCCCCCTATTGACGTCAATGACGGTAAATGGCCCGCCTGGCATTA
TGCCCAGTACATGACCTTATGGGACTTTCCTACTTGGCAGTACATCTACGTATTAGTCATCGCTATTACC
ATGGTGATGCGGTTTTGGCAGTACATCAATGGGCGTGGATAGCGGTTTGACTCACGGGGATTTCCAAGTC
TCCACCCCATTGACGTCAATGGGAGTTTGTTTTGGCACCAAAATCAACGGGACTTTCCAAAATGTCGTAA
CAACTCCGCCCCATTGACGCAAATGGGCGGTAGGCGTGTACGGTGGGAGGTCTATATAAGCAGCGCGTTT
TGCCTGTACTGGGTCTCTCTGGTTAGACCAGATCTGAGCCTGGGAGCTCTCTGGCTAACTAGGGAACCCA
CTGCTTAAGCCTCAATAAAGCTTGCCTTGAGTGCTTCAAGTAGTGTGTGCCCGTCTGTTGTGTGACTCTG
GTAACTAGAGATCCCTCAGACCCTTTTAGTCAGTGTGGAAAATCTCTAGCAGTGGCGCCCGAACAGGGAC
TTGAAAGCGAAAGGGAAACCAGAGGAGCTCTCTCGACGCAGGACTCGGCTTGCTGAAGCGCGCACGGCAA
GAGGCGAGGGGCGGCGACTGGTGAGTACGCCAAAAATTTTGACTAGCGGAGGCTAGAAGGAGAGAGATGG
GTGCGAGAGCGTCAGTATTAAGCGGGGGAGAATTAGATCGCGATGGGAAAAAATTCGGTTAAGGCCAGGG
GGAAAGAAAAAATATAAATTAAAACATATAGTATGGGCAAGCAGGGAGCTAGAACGATTCGCAGTTAATC
CTGGCCTGTTAGAAACATCAGAAGGCTGTAGACAAATACTGGGACAGCTACAACCATCCCTTCAGACAGG
ATCAGAAGAACTTAGATCATTATATAATACAGTAGCAACCCTCTATTGTGTGCATCAAAGGATAGAGATA
AAAGACACCAAGGAAGCTTTAGACAAGATAGAGGAAGAGCAAAACAAAAGTAAGACCACCGCACAGCAAG
CGGCCGGCCGCTGATCTTCAGACCTGGAGGAGGAGATATGAGGGACAATTGGAGAAGTGAATTATATAAA
TATAAAGTAGTAAAAATTGAACCATTAGGAGTAGCACCCACCAAGGCAAAGAGAAGAGTGGTGCAGAGAG
AAAAAAGAGCAGTGGGAATAGGAGCTTTGTTCCTTGGGTTCTTGGGAGCAGCAGGAAGCACTATGGGCGC
AGCGTCAATGACGCTGACGGTACAGGCCAGACAATTATTGTCTGGTATAGTGCAGCAGCAGAACAATTTG
CTGAGGGCTATTGAGGCGCAACAGCATCTGTTGCAACTCACAGTCTGGGGCATCAAGCAGCTCCAGGCAA
GAATCCTGGCTGTGGAAAGATACCTAAAGGATCAACAGCTCCTGGGGATTTGGGGTTGCTCTGGAAAACT
CATTTGCACCACTGCTGTGCCTTGGAATGCTAGTTGGAGTAATAAATCTCTGGAACAGATTTGGAATCAC
ACGACCTGGATGGAGTGGGACAGAGAAATTAACAATTACACAAGCTTAATACACTCCTTAATTGAAGAAT
CGCAAAACCAGCAAGAAAAGAATGAACAAGAATTATTGGAATTAGATAAATGGGCAAGTTTGTGGAATTG
GTTTAACATAACAAATTGGCTGTGGTATATAAAATTATTCATAATGATAGTAGGAGGCTTGGTAGGTTTA
AGAATAGTTTTTGCTGTACTTTCTATAGTGAATAGAGTTAGGCAGGGATATTCACCATTATCGTTTCAGA
CCCACCTCCCAACCCCGAGGGGACCCGACAGGCCCGAAGGAATAGAAGAAGAAGGTGGAGAGAGAGACAG
AGACAGATCCATTCGATTAGTGAACGGATCGGCACTGCGTGCGCCAATTCTGCAGACAAATGGCAGTATT
CATCCACAATTTTAAAAGAAAAGGGGGGATTGGGGGGTACAGTGCAGGGGAAAGAATAGTAGACATAATA
GCAACAGACATACAAACTAAAGAATTACAAAAACAAATTACAAAAATTCAAAATTTTCGGGTTTATTACA
GGGACAGCAGAGATCCAGTTTGGTTAGTACCGGGCCCGCTCTAGAGATCCGACGCGCCATCTCTAGGCCC
GCGCCGGCCCCCTCGCACGGACTTGTGGGAGAAGCTCGGCTACTCCCCTGCCCCGGTTAATTTGCATATA
ATATTTCCTAGTAACTATAGAGGCTTAATGTGCGATAAAAGACAGATAATCTGTTCTTTTTAATACTAGC
TACATTTTACATGATAGGCTTGGATTTCTATAACTTCGTATAGCATACATTATACGAAGTTATAAACAGC
ACAAAAGGAAACTCACCCTAACTGTAAAGTAATTGTGTGTTTTGAGACTATAAGTATCCCTTGGAGAACC
ACCTTGTTGGACCAGGATGGGCACCACCCGTTTAAGAGCTAAGCTGGAAACAGCATAGCAAGTTTAAATA
AGGCTAGTCCGTTATCAACTTGGCCGCTTTAAGGCCGGTCCTAGCAAGGCCAAGTGGCACCGAGTCGGTG
CTTTTTTTCTCGAGTACTAGGATCCATTAGGCGGCCGCGTGGATAACCGTATTACCGCCATGCATGTGCC
CGTCAGTGGGCAGAGCGCACATCGCCCACAGTCCCCGAGAAGTTGGGGGGAGGGGTCGGCAATTGAACCG
GTGCCTAGAGAAGGTGGCGCGGGGTAAACTGGGAAAGTGATGTCGTGTACTGGCTCCGCCTTTTTCCCGA
GGGTGGGGGAGAACCGTATATAAGTGCAGTAGTCGCCGTGAACGTTCTTTTTCGCAACGGGTTTGCCGCC
AGAACACAGGTAAGTGCCGTGTGTGGTTCCCGCGGGCCTGGCCTCTTTACGGGTTATGGCCCTTGCGTGC
CTTGAATTACTTCCACCTGGCTGCAGTACGTGATTCTTGATCCCGAGCTTCGGGTTGGAAGTGGGTGGGA
GAGTTCGAGGCCTTGCGCTTAAGGAGCCCCTTCGCCTCGTGCTTGAGTTGAGGCCTGGCCTGGGCGCTGG
GGCCGCCGCGTGCGAATCTGGTGGCACCTTCGCGCCTGTCTCGCTGCTTTCGATAAGTCTCTAGCCATTT
AAAATTTTTGATGACCTGCTGCGACGCTTTTTTTCTGGCAAGATAGTCTTGTAAATGCGGGCCAAGATCT
GCACACTGGTATTTCGGTTTTTGGGGCCGCGGGCGGCGACGGGGCCCGTGCGTCCCAGCGCACATGTTCG
GCGAGGCGGGGCCTGCGAGCGCGGCCACCGAGAATCGGACGGGGGTAGTCTCAAGCTGGCCGGCCTGCTC
TGGTGCCTGGCCTCGCGCCGCCGTGTATCGCCCCGCCCTGGGCGGCAAGGCTGGCCCGGTCGGCACCAGT
TGCGTGAGCGGAAAGATGGCCGCTTCCCGGCCCTGCTGCAGGGAGCTCAAAATGGAGGACGCGGCGCTCG
GGAGAGCGGGCGGGTGAGTCACCCACACAAAGGAAAAGGGCCTTTCCGTCCTCAGCCGTCGCTTCATGTG
ACTCCACGGAGTACCGGGCGCCGTCCAGGCACCTCGATTAGTTCTCGCGCTTTTGGAGTACGTCGTCTTT
AGGTTGGGGGGAGGGGTTTTATGCGATGGAGTTTCCCCACACTGAGTGGGTGGAGACTGAAGTTAGGCCA
GCTTGGCACTTGATGTAATTCTCCTTGGAATTTGCCCTTTTTGAGTTTGGATCTTGGTTCATTCTCAAGC
CTCAGACAGTGGTTCAAAGTTTTTTTCTTCCATTTCAGGTGTCGTGAGCTAGCCCACCATGACCGAGTAC
AAGCCCACGGTGCGCCTCGCCACCCGCGACGACGTCCCCCGGGCCGTACGCACCCTCGCCGCCGCGTTCG
CCGACTACCCCGCCACGCGCCACACCGTCGACCCGGACCGCCACATCGAGCGGGTCACCGAGCTGCAAGA
ACTCTTCCTCACGCGCGTCGGGCTCGACATCGGCAAGGTGTGGGTCGCGGACGACGGCGCCGCGGTGGCG
GTCTGGACCACGCCGGAGAGCGTCGAAGCGGGGGCGGTGTTCGCCGAGATCGGCCCGCGCATGGCCGAGT
TGAGCGGTTCCCGGCTGGCCGCGCAGCAACAGATGGAAGGCCTCCTGGCGCCGCACCGGCCCAAGGAGCC
CGCGTGGTTCCTGGCCACCGTCGGCGTCTCGCCCGACCACCAGGGCAAGGGTCTGGGCAGCGCCGTCGTG
CTCCCCGGAGTGGAGGCGGCCGAGCGCGCCGGGGTGCCCGCCTTCCTGGAGACCTCCGCGCCCCGCAACC
TCCCCTTCTACGAGCGGCTCGGCTTCACCGTCACCGCCGACGTCGAGGTGCCCGAAGGACCGCGCACCTG
GTGCATGACCCGCAAGCCCGGTGCCGGATCGGGAGAGGGCAGAGGAAGTCTGCTAACATGCGGTGACGTC
GAGGAGAATCCTGGCCCACCGGTCGCCACCATGGTGAGCAAGGGCGAGGAGCTGTTCACCGGGGTGGTGC
CCATCCTGGTCGAGCTGGACGGCGACGTAAACGGCCACAAGTTCAGCGTGTCCGGCGAGGGCGAGGGCGA
TGCCACCTACGGCAAGCTGACCCTGAAGTTCATCTGCACCACCGGCAAGCTGCCCGTGCCCTGGCCCACC
CTCGTGACCACCCTGACCTACGGCGTGCAGTGCTTCAGCCGCTACCCCGACCACATGAAGCAGCACGACT
TCTTCAAGTCCGCCATGCCCGAAGGCTACGTCCAGGAGCGCACCATCTTCTTCAAGGACGACGGCAACTA
CAAGACCCGCGCCGAGGTGAAGTTCGAGGGCGACACCCTGGTGAACCGCATCGAGCTGAAGGGCATCGAC
TTCAAGGAGGACGGCAACATCCTGGGGCACAAGCTGGAGTACAACTACAACAGCCACAACGTCTATATCA
TGGCCGACAAGCAGAAGAACGGCATCAAGGTGAACTTCAAGATCCGCCACAACATCGAGGACGGCAGCGT
GCAGCTCGCCGACCACTACCAGCAGAACACCCCCATCGGCGACGGCCCCGTGCTGCTGCCCGACAACCAC
TACCTGAGCACCCAGTCCGCCCTGAGCAAAGACCCCAACGAGAAGCGCGATCACATGGTCCTGCTGGAGT
TCGTGACCGCCGCCGGGATCACTCTCGGCATGGACGAGCTGTACAAGTAAGAATTCGTCGAGGGACCTAA
TAACTTCGTATAGCATACATTATACGAAGTTATACATGTTTAAGGGTTCCGGTTCCACTAGGTACAATTC
GATATCAAGCTTATCGATAATCAACCTCTGGATTACAAAATTTGTGAAAGATTGACTGGTATTCTTAACT
ATGTTGCTCCTTTTACGCTATGTGGATACGCTGCTTTAATGCCTTTGTATCATGCTATTGCTTCCCGTAT
GGCTTTCATTTTCTCCTCCTTGTATAAATCCTGGTTGCTGTCTCTTTATGAGGAGTTGTGGCCCGTTGTC
AGGCAACGTGGCGTGGTGTGCACTGTGTTTGCTGACGCAACCCCCACTGGTTGGGGCATTGCCACCACCT
GTCAGCTCCTTTCCGGGACTTTCGCTTTCCCCCTCCCTATTGCCACGGCGGAACTCATCGCCGCCTGCCT
TGCCCGCTGCTGGACAGGGGCTCGGCTGTTGGGCACTGACAATTCCGTGGTGTTGTCGGGGAAATCATCG
TCCTTTCCTTGGCTGCTCGCCTGTGTTGCCACCTGGATTCTGCGCGGGACGTCCTTCTGCTACGTCCCTT
CGGCCCTCAATCCAGCGGACCTTCCTTCCCGCGGCCTGCTGCCGGCTCTGCGGCCTCTTCCGCGTCTTCG
CCTTCGCCCTCAGACGAGTCGGATCTCCCTTTGGGCCGCCTCCCCGCATCGATACCGTCGACCTCGATCG
AGACCTAGAAAAACATGGAGCAATCACAAGTAGCAATACAGCAGCTACCAATGCTGATTGTGCCTGGCTA
GAAGCACAAGAGGAGGAGGAGGTGGGTTTTCCAGTCACACCTCAGGTACCTTTAAGACCAATGACTTACA
AGGCAGCTGTAGATCTTAGCCACTTTTTAAAAGAAAAGGGGGGACTGGAAGGGCTAATTCACTCCCAACG
AAGACAAGATATCCTTGATCTGTGGATCTACCACACACAAGGCTACTTCCCTGATTGGCAGAACTACACA
CCAGGGCCAGGGATCAGATATCCACTGACCTTTGGATGGTGCTACAAGCTAGTACCAGTTGAGCAAGAGA
AGGTAGAAGAAGCCAATGAAGGAGAGAACACCCGCTTGTTACACCCTGTGAGCCTGCATGGGATGGATGA
CCCGGAGAGAGAAGTATTAGAGTGGAGGTTTGACAGCCGCCTAGCATTTCATCACATGGCCCGAGAGCTG
CATCCGGACTGTACTGGGTCTCTCTGGTTAGACCAGATCTGAGCCTGGGAGCTCTCTGGCTAACTAGGGA
ACCCACTGCTTAAGCCTCAATAAAGCTTGCCTTGAGTGCTTCAAGTAGTGTGTGCCCGTCTGTTGTGTGA
CTCTGGTAACTAGAGATCCCTCAGACCCTTTTAGTCAGTGTGGAAAATCTCTAGCAGCATGTGAGCAAAA
GGCCAGCAAAAGGCCAGGAACCGTAAAAAGGCCGCGTTGCTGGCGTTTTTCCATAGGCTCCGCCCCCCTG
ACGAGCATCACAAAAATCGACGCTCAAGTCAGAGGTGGCGAAACCCGACAGGACTATAAAGATACCAGGC
GTTTCCCCCTGGAAGCTCCCTCGTGCGCTCTCCTGTTCCGACCCTGCCGCTTACCGGATACCTGTCCGCC
TTTCTCCCTTCGGGAAGCGTGGCGCTTTCTCATAGCTCACGCTGTAGGTATCTCAGTTCGGTGTAGGTCG
TTCGCTCCAAGCTGGGCTGTGTGCACGAACCCCCCGTTCAGCCCGACCGCTGCGCCTTATCCGGTAACTA
TCGTCTTGAGTCCAACCCGGTAAGACACGACTTATCGCCACTGGCAGCAGCCACTGGTAACAGGATTAGC
AGAGCGAGGTATGTAGGCGGTGCTACAGAGTTCTTGAAGTGGTGGCCTAACTACGGCTACACTAGAAGAA
CAGTATTTGGTATCTGCGCTCTGCTGAAGCCAGTTACCTTCGGAAAAAGAGTTGGTAGCTCTTGATCCGG
CAAACAAACCACCGCTGGTAGCGGTGGTTTTTTT
Features (pLannotate 1.2.2; 25 found; start..end, strand, type, name):
    213..1073    -  CDS            AmpR: β-lactamase; bla; confers resistance to ampicillin, carbenicillin, and related antibiotics
   1074..1178    -  promoter       AmpR promoter: bla
   1237..1289    -  misc_feature   bom (fragment): basis of mobility region from pBR322
   1444..1823    +  enhancer       CMV enhancer: human cytomegalovirus immediate early enhancer
   1824..2023    +  promoter       CMV promoter: human cytomegalovirus (CMV) immediate early promoter
   2041..2221    +  LTR            5' LTR (truncated): truncated 5' long terminal repeat (LTR) from HIV-1
   2268..2393    +  misc_feature   HIV-1 Ψ: packaging signal of human immunodeficiency virus type 1
   2377..2715    +  CDS            HIV-1 gag (fragment): gag protein from human immunodeficiency virus 1; gag
   2890..3123    +  misc_feature   RRE: The Rev response element (RRE) of HIV-1 allows for Rev-dependent mRNA export from the nucleus to the cytoplasm.
   3500..3600    +  CDS            Rev (fragment): human immunodeficiency virus 1 (HIV-1) Rev protein; rev; enhances nuclear export of unspliced and incompletely spliced viral mRNAs
   3650..3767    +  misc_feature   cPPT/CTS: central polypurine tract and central termination sequence of HIV-1
   4020..4053    +  protein_bind   loxP: Cre-mediated recombination occurs in the 8-bp core sequence (GCATACAT). Cre recombinase
   4140..4159    -  CDS            VN155(I152L) (fragment): improved N-terminal fragment of mVenus for use in bimolecular fluorescence complementation (BiFC) (Kodama and Hu, 2010)
   4178..4222    +  misc_RNA       tracrRNA (fragment): trans-activating CRISPR RNA for the Streptococcus pyogenes CRISPR/Cas9 system
   4252..4271    +  misc_RNA       gRNA scaffold (fragment): guide RNA scaffold for the Streptococcus pyogenes CRISPR/Cas9 system
   4336..5507    +  promoter       EF-1α promoter: strong constitutive promoter for human elongation factor EF-1α
   5519..6115    +  CDS            PuroR: puromycin N-acetyltransferase; pac from Streptomyces alboniger; confers resistance to puromycin
   6191..6910    +  CDS            EGFP: the original enhanced GFP (Yang et al., 1996) mammalian codon-optimized
   6930..6963    +  protein_bind   loxP: Cre-mediated recombination occurs in the 8-bp core sequence (GCATACAT). Cre recombinase
   6996..7019    +  misc_feature   MCS (fragment): pBluescript multiple cloning site
   7019..7607    +  misc_feature   WPRE: woodchuck hepatitis virus posttranscriptional regulatory element
   7608..7627    +  misc_feature   MCS (fragment): pBluescript multiple cloning site
   7629..8129    +  CDS            nef (fragment): NEF_HV1LA - Experimental evidence at protein level: Swiss-Prot protein existence level 1. Extracellular Nef protein targets CD4(+) T-lymphocytes for apoptosis by interacting with CXCR4 surface receptors. From Human immunodeficiency virus type 1 group M subtype B (isolate Lai) (HIV-1).
   8136..8316    +  LTR            5' LTR (truncated): truncated 5' long terminal repeat (LTR) from HIV-1
   8378..42      -  rep_origin     ori (across the origin): high-copy-number ColE1/pMB1/pBR322/pUC origin of replication
