[The description below was written by a language model from this plasmid's Addgene catalogue record and pLannotate feature annotations shown in this document.]
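Description:
pRCA360 - pBA904 Puro-T2A-GFP is an 8.9 kb lentiviral CRISPR guide vector built on the pBA904 backbone. It expresses a synthetic non-targeting sgRNA whose constant region carries capture sequence 1 (cs1) in a loop. This allows the guide to be read out directly in 10X Direct Capture single-cell workflows. The plasmid is propagated in bacteria through a high-copy ColE1/pUC-type origin and an ampicillin resistance gene, and the record names a recombination-deficient strain as host, as is common for LTR-containing vectors.

The viral portion has a CMV enhancer/promoter fused to a truncated HIV-1 5' LTR, which drives production of genomic RNA in packaging cells. It is followed by the Ψ packaging signal with a gag fragment, the RRE for Rev-dependent export, and the cPPT/CTS. Downstream, the annotation picks up only fragments of the S. pyogenes guide scaffold, which is consistent with the modified, cs1-bearing constant region. No promoter for the sgRNA is annotated, so the record does not state which one drives it. A very short mVenus fragment hit in this region is probably a spurious match.

An EF-1α promoter then expresses puromycin N-acetyltransferase and EGFP, which the construct name says are linked by a T2A peptide, so transduced cells can be drug-selected and tracked by fluorescence. Two loxP sites flank the guide and marker cassettes, which would in principle allow Cre-mediated excision, although the record does not describe this use. A WPRE enhances transcript expression, and a nef fragment plus a second truncated LTR close the provirus. As a non-targeting guide, the construct probably serves as a negative control in single-cell CRISPR perturbation screens.
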