Addgene plasmid #238164: pRCA360 - pBA904 Puro-T2A-GFP
Purpose: Lentiviral CRISPR guide vector expressing a non-targeting sgRNA with cs1 incorporated in the loop of the sgRNA constant region for 10X Direct Capture
Depositing lab: Thomas Norman. Depositing organization: Memorial Sloan-Kettering Cancer Center. Publication: Comprehensive transcription factor perturbations recapitulate fibroblast transcriptional states. Southard KM, Ardy RC, Tang A, O'Sullivan DD, Metzner E, Guruvayurappan K, Norman TM. Nat Genet. 2025 Aug 6. doi: 10.1038/s41588-025-02284-1. PubMed 40770575.
Backbone
  Vector backbone: pBA904
  Vector type: Lentiviral
  Selectable markers: Puromycin
Growth in bacteria
  Bacterial resistance: Ampicillin, 100 μg/mL
  Growth temperature: 30°C
  Growth strain: NEB Stable
  Copy number: Unknown
Gene/Insert
  Gene/Insert name: Non-targeting sgRNA
  gRNA/shRNA sequence: gaccaggatgggcaccaccc
  Species: Synthetic
  Tag / fusion protein: GFP (C terminal on backbone)
  Cloning method: Unknown
Terms and licenses: Academic/Nonprofit Terms; Industry Terms: Not Available to Industry
Depositor comments: Please visit https://doi.org/10.1101/2024.07.31.606073 for bioRxiv preprint.
How to cite: pRCA360 - pBA904 Puro-T2A-GFP was a gift from Thomas Norman (Addgene plasmid # 238164 ; http://n2t.net/addgene:238164 ; RRID:Addgene_238164)
